Addgene plasmid #129856: pRDAX-353 C-Tag Venus173/155[1] L32 {Esp3I(2x)} EBPF2
Purpose: PPI (BiFC/TriFC) assay vector
Depositing lab: Gary Lewin. Depositing organization: Max-Delbrueck-Centrum fuer Molekulare Medizin (MDC).
Backbone
  Vector backbone: custom built
  Vector type: Mammalian Expression
Growth in bacteria
  Bacterial resistance: Ampicillin, 100 μg/mL
  Growth temperature: 37°C
  Growth strain: DH5alpha
  Copy number: High Copy
Gene/Insert
  Gene/Insert name: Venus
  Species: M. musculus (mouse)
  Cloning method: Restriction Enzyme; 5′ cloning site unknown (unknown if destroyed); 3′ cloning site unknown (unknown if destroyed)
Terms and licenses: Academic/Nonprofit Terms; Industry Terms: Not Available to Industry
How to cite: pRDAX-353 C-Tag Venus173/155[1] L32 {Esp3I(2x)} EBPF2 was a gift from Gary Lewin (Addgene plasmid # 129856 ; http://n2t.net/addgene:129856 ; RRID:Addgene_129856)
