[The description below was written by a language model from this plasmid's Addgene catalogue record and pLannotate feature annotations shown in this document.]
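Description:
pRDAX-353 C-Tag Venus173/155[1] L32 {Esp3I(2x)} EBPF2 is a custom-built mammalian expression plasmid of about 6.5 kb, designed as an entry vector for protein–protein interaction assays based on bimolecular or trimolecular fluorescence complementation (BiFC/TriFC). It is propagated in E. coli as a high-copy plasmid through a ColE1/pUC-type origin and is selected with ampicillin via the β-lactamase gene and its native promoter.

The mammalian cassette is driven by the human CMV immediate-early enhancer and promoter, followed by a chimeric β-globin/immunoglobulin intron that promotes efficient processing of the transcript. Downstream lies a roughly 510 bp GFP-family coding segment that the automated annotation matches to an EGFP derivative. Given the plasmid name and the listed insert, this is most plausibly the N-terminal Venus fragment used for complementation, non-fluorescent until brought together with its partner fragment(s). The name also implies a C-terminal tag arrangement, a linker (L32) and a pair of Esp3I type IIS sites for inserting a protein of interest upstream of the fragment. These elements are not annotated in the feature table, and the cloning sites are recorded as unknown. The catalogue lists mouse as the insert species, although Venus derives from Aequorea victoria GFP.

An EMCV IRES then directs translation of EBFP2 from the same transcript, giving a blue fluorescent marker of transfection and expression level that is independent of the complementation signal. A second chimeric intron, a WPRE and the bovine growth hormone polyadenylation signal complete the unit. A T3 promoter, a short β-globin fragment and a rabbit β-globin poly(A) signal lie further downstream in the backbone.
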