Features (pLannotate 1.2.2; 16 found; start..end, strand, type, name):
    154..531     +  enhancer       CMV enhancer: human cytomegalovirus immediate early enhancer
    533..732     +  promoter       CMV promoter: human cytomegalovirus (CMV) immediate early promoter
    871..1003    +  intron         chimeric intron: chimera between introns from human β-globin and immunoglobulin heavy chain genes
   1148..1660    +  CDS            (3-F)Tyr-EGFP (fragment): (3-F)Tyr-EGFP is a basic (constitutively fluorescent) green fluorescent protein published in 2004, derived from Aequorea victoria.
   1677..2263    +  misc_feature   IRES2: internal ribosome entry site (IRES) of the encephalomyocarditis virus (EMCV)
   2264..2983    +  CDS            EBFP2: enhanced blue variant of GFP (Ai et al., 2007) mammalian codon-optimized
   3029..3161    +  intron         chimeric intron: chimera between introns from human β-globin and immunoglobulin heavy chain genes
   3170..3758    +  misc_feature   WPRE: woodchuck hepatitis virus posttranscriptional regulatory element
   3762..3778    +  misc_feature   MCS (fragment): pUC18/19 multiple cloning site
   3791..3902    +  polyA_signal   bGH poly(A) signal: bovine growth hormone polyadenylation signal
   3998..4016    -  promoter       T3 promoter: promoter for bacteriophage T3 RNA polymerase
   4075..4149    +  CDS            HBB (fragment): HBB_PONPY - Experimental evidence at transcript level: Swiss-Prot protein existence level 2. Involved in oxygen transport from the lung to the various peripheral tissues. From Pongo pygmaeus (Bornean orangutan).
   4220..4275    +  polyA_signal   β-globin poly(A) signal: rabbit β-globin polyadenylation signal (Gil and Proudfoot, 1987)
   4654..5242    -  rep_origin     ori: high-copy-number ColE1/pMB1/pBR322/pUC origin of replication
   5413..6273    -  CDS            AmpR: β-lactamase; bla; confers resistance to ampicillin, carbenicillin, and related antibiotics
   6274..6378    -  promoter       AmpR promoter: bla
>Addgene plasmid #129856 | pRDAX-353 C-Tag Venus173/155[1] L32 {Esp3I(2x)} EBPF2 | addgene full sequence | sequence record 265030 | Addgene NGS Result
CCTGCCTCCAGGCCTCAATATTGGCCATTAGCCATATTATTCATTGGTTATATAGCATAAATCAATATTG
GCTATTGGCCATTGCATACGTTGTATCTATATCATAATATGTACATTTATATTGGCTCATGTCCAATATG
ACCGCCATGTTGGCATTGATTATTGACTAGTTATTAATAGTAATCAATTACGGGGTCATTAGTTCATAGC
CCATATATGGAGTTCCGCGTTACATAACTTACGGTAAATGGCCCGCCTGGCTGACCGCCCAACGACCCCC
GCCCATTGACGTCAATAATGACGTATGTTCCCATAGTAACGCCAATAGGGACTTTCCATTGACGTCAATG
GGTGGAGTATTTACGGTAAACTGCCCACTTGGCAGTACATCAAGTGTATCATATGCCAAGTCCGCCCCCT
ATTGACGTCAATGACGGTAAATGGCCCGCCTGGCATTATGCCCAGTACATGACCTTACGGGACTTTCCTA
CTTGGCAGTACATCTACGTATTAGTCATCGCTATTACCATGGTGATGCGGTTTTGGCAGTACACCAATGG
GCGTGGATAGCGGTTTGACTCACGGGGATTTCCAAGTCTCCACCCCATTGACGTCAATGGGAGTTTGTTT
TGGCACCAAAATCAACGGGACTTTCCAAAATGTCGTAATAACCCCGCCCCGTTGACGCAAATGGGCGGTA
GGCGTGTACGGTGGGAGGTCTATATAAGCAGAGCTCGTTTAGTGAACCGTCAGATCACTAGAAGCTTTAT
TGCGGTAGTTTATCACAGTTAAATTGCTAACGCAGTCAGTGCTTCTGACACAACAGTCTCGAACTTAAGC
TGCAGAAGTTGGTCGTGAGGCACTGGGCAGGTAAGTATCAAGGTTACAAGACAGGTTTAAGGAGACCAAT
AGAAACTGGGCTTGTCGAGACAGAGAAGACTCTTGCGTTTCTGATAGGCACCTATTGGTCTTACTGACAT
CCACTTTGCCTTTCTCTCCACAGGTGTCCACTCCCAGGCCACCCGAGACGCCGAGGCACGCCGTCTCCGA
CGTGGGTGGCGGAGGGAGCGAAGGCGGCGGATCCGGAGGGCCTGGCTCTGGCGGAGAGGGGAGCGCTGGA
GGCGGGTCAGCCGGTGGTGGCAGTGTGTCAAAGGGAGAAGAGTTGTTTACCGGTGTTGTTCCCATACTGG
TGGAACTGGATGGTGACGTCAATGGACACAAGTTTAGCGTTTCTGGCGAAGGAGAAGGCGATGCTACCTA
TGGCAAACTGACCCTCAAACTGATCTGTACGACTGGAAAGTTGCCTGTACCTTGGCCAACACTGGTCACA
ACCTTGGGCTATGGGCTGCAATGCTTTGCCCGTTATCCTGATCACATGAAGCAACATGACTTCTTTAAGT
CTGCTATGCCAGAGGGATATGTGCAGGAACGGACTATCTTCTTCAAGGACGACGGCAACTACAAGACGAG
AGCTGAGGTGAAATTTGAGGGTGACACACTGGTGAATCGCATAGAGCTGAAAGGCATCGACTTCAAAGAA
GATGGGAATATTCTCGGGCATAAACTCGAGTACAACTACAATTCCCACAACGTGTACATCACTGCCGATA
AGCAGAAGAATGGGATTAAGGCGAACTTCAAGATCCGACACAACATCGAGTAAGAATTCAGATCCGCCCC
TCTCCCTCCCCCCCCCCTAACGTTACTGGCCGAAGCCGCTTGGAATAAGGCCGGTGTGCGTTTGTCTATA
TGTTATTTTCCACCATATTGCCGTCTTTTGGCAATGTGAGGGCCCGGAAACCTGGCCCTGTCTTCTTGAC
GAGCATTCCTAGGGGTCTTTCCCCTCTCGCCAAAGGAATGCAAGGTCTGTTGAATGTCGTGAAGGAAGCA
GTTCCTCTGGTAGCTTCTTGAAGACAAACAACGTCTGTAGCGACCCTTTGCAGGCAGCGGAACCCCCCAC
CTGGCGACAGGTGCCTCTGCGGCCAAAAGCCACGTGTATAAGATACACCTGCAAAGGCGGCACAACCCCA
GTGCCACGTTGTGAGTTGGATAGTTGTGGAAAGAGTCAAATGGCTCTCCTCAAGCGTATTCAACAAGGGG
CTGAAGGATGCCCAGAAGGTACCCCATTGTATGGGATCTGATCTGGGGCCTCGGTACACATGCTTTACAT
GTGTTTAGTCGAGGTTAAAAAAACGTCTAGGCCCCCCGAACCACGGGGACGTGGTTTTCCTTTGAAAAAC
ACGATGATAATATGGCCACAACCATGGTGAGCAAGGGCGAGGAGCTGTTCACCGGGGTGGTGCCCATCCT
GGTCGAGCTGGACGGCGACGTAAACGGCCACAAGTTCAGCGTGAGGGGCGAGGGCGAGGGCGATGCCACC
AACGGCAAGCTGACCCTGAAGTTCATCTGCACCACCGGCAAGCTGCCCGTGCCCTGGCCCACCCTCGTGA
CCACCCTGAGCCACGGCGTGCAGTGCTTCGCCCGCTACCCCGACCACATGAAGCAGCACGACTTCTTCAA
GTCCGCCATGCCCGAAGGCTACGTCCAGGAGCGCACCATCTTCTTCAAGGACGACGGCACCTACAAGACC
CGCGCCGAGGTGAAGTTCGAGGGCGACACCCTGGTGAACCGCATCGAGCTGAAGGGCGTCGACTTCAAGG
AGGACGGCAACATCCTGGGGCACAAGCTGGAGTACAACTTCAACAGCCACAACATCTATATCATGGCCGT
CAAGCAGAAGAACGGCATCAAGGTGAACTTCAAGATCCGCCACAACGTGGAGGACGGCAGCGTGCAGCTC
GCCGACCACTACCAGCAGAACACCCCCATCGGCGACGGCCCCGTGCTGCTGCCCGACAGCCACTACCTGA
GCACCCAGTCCGTGCTGAGCAAAGACCCCAACGAGAAGCGCGATCACATGGTCCTGCTGGAGTTCCGCAC
CGCCGCCGGGATCACTCTCGGCATGGACGAGCTGTACAAGTAAACCGGTGCTCGAGGTACCGATGAATAG
CTAAGGTCGAGGCCGCAGGTAAGTATCAAGGTTACAAGACAGGTTTAAGGAGACCAATAGAAACTGGGCT
TGTCGAGACAGAGAAGACTCTTGCGTTTCTGATAGGCACCTATTGGTCTTACTGACATCCACTTTGCCTT
TCTCTCCACAGGTGTCGACAATCAACCTCTGGATTACAAAATTTGTGAAAGATTGACTGGTATTCTTAAC
TATGTTGCTCCTTTTACGCTATGTGGATACGCTGCTTTAATGCCTTTGTATCATGCTATTGCTTCCCGTA
TGGCTTTCATTTTCTCCTCCTTGTATAAATCCTGGTTGCTGTCTCTTTATGAGGAGTTGTGGCCCGTTGT
CAGGCAACGTGGCGTGGTGTGCACTGTGTTTGCTGACGCAACCCCCACTGGTTGGGGCATTGCCACCACC
TGTCAGCTCCTTTCCGGGACTTTCGCTTTCCCCCTCCCTATTGCCACGGCGGAACTCATCGCCGCCTGCC
TTGCCCGCTGCTGGACAGGGGCTCGGCTGTTGGGCACTGACAATTCCGTGGTGTTGTCGGGGAAGCTGAC
GTCCTTTCCATGGCTGCTCGCCTGTGTTGCCACCTGGATTCTGCGCGGGACGTCCTTCTGCTACGTCCCT
TCGGCCCTCAATCCAGCGGACCTTCCTTCCCGCGGCCTGCTGCCGGCTCTGCGGCCTCTTCCGCGTCTTC
GCCTTCGCCCTCAGACGAGTCGGATCTCCCTTTGGGCCGCCTCCCCGCCTGGAATTCGAGCTCGGTACGA
TCAGCCTCGACTGTGCCTTCTAGTTGCCAGCCATCTGTTGTTTGCCCCTCCCCCGTGCCTTCCTTGACCC
TGGAAGGTGCCACTCCCACTGTCCTTTCCTAATAAAATGAGGAAATTGCATCGCATTGTCTGAGTAGGTG
TCATTCTATTCTGGGGGGTGGGGTGGGGCAGGACAGCAAGGGGGAGGATTGGGAAGACAATAGCCCAGCT
TTTGTTCCCTTTAGTGAGGGTTAATTGCGCGCTTGGCGTAATCATGGTCATAGCTGTTTCCTGTGTGAAA
TTGTTATCCGCTAATTCACTCCTCAGGTGCAGGCTGCCTATCAGAAGGTGGTGGCTGGTGTGGCCAATGC
CCTGGCTCACAAATACCACTGAGATCTTTTTCCCTCTGCCAAAAATTATGGGGACATCATGAAGCCCCTT
GAGCATCTGACTTCTGGCTAATAAAGGAAATTTATTTTCATTGCAATAGTGTGTTGGAATTTTTTGTGTC
TCTCACTCGGAAGGACATATGGGAGGGCAAATCATTTAAAACATCAGAATGAGTATTTGGTTTAGAGTTT
GGCAACATATGCCCATATGCTGGCTGCCATGAACAAAGGTTGGCTATAAAGAGGTCATCAGTATATGAAA
CAGCCCCCTGCTGTCCATTCCTTATTCCATAGAAAAGCCTTGACTTGAGGTTAGATTTTTTTTATATTTT
GTTTTGTGTTATTTTTTTCTTTAACATCCCTAAAATTTTCCTTACATGTTTTACTAGCCAGATTTTTCCT
CCTCTCCTGACTACTCCCAGTCATAGCTGTCCCTCTTCTCTTATGGAGATCGGCCGGCCGCCGGCGTCGA
CGCGCGCGGCCGCGGCGCGCCGTTGCTGGCGTTTTTCCATAGGCTCCGCCCCCCTGACGAGCATCACAAA
AATCGACGCTCAAGTCAGAGGTGGCGAAACCCGACAGGACTATAAAGATACCAGGCGTTTCCCCCTGGAA
GCTCCCTCGTGCGCTCTCCTGTTCCGACCCTGCCGCTTACCGGATACCTGTCCGCCTTTCTCCCTTCGGG
AAGCGTGGCGCTTTCTCATAGCTCACGCTGTAGGTATCTCAGTTCGGTGTAGGTCGTTCGCTCCAAGCTG
GGCTGTGTGCACGAACCCCCCGTTCAGCCCGACCGCTGCGCCTTATCCGGTAACTATCGTCTTGAGTCCA
ACCCGGTAAGACACGACTTATCGCCACTGGCAGCAGCCACTGGTAACAGGATTAGCAGAGCGAGGTATGT
AGGCGGTGCTACAGAGTTCTTGAAGTGGTGGCCTAACTACGGCTACACTAGAAGAACAGTATTTGGTATC
TGCGCTCTGCTGAAGCCAGTTACCTTCGGAAAAAGAGTTGGTAGCTCTTGATCCGGCAAACAAACCACCG
CTGGTAGCGGTGGTTTTTTTGTTTGCAAGCAGCAGATTACGCGCAGAAAAAAAGGATCTCAAGAAGATCC
TTTGATCTTTTCTACGGGGTCTGACGCTCAGTGGAACGAAAACTCACGTTAAGGGATTTTGGTCATGAGA
TTATCAAAAAGGATCTTCACCTAGATCCTTTTAAATTAAAAATGAAGTTTTAAATCAATCTAAAGTATAT
ATGAGTAAACTTGGTCTGACAGTTACCAATGCTTAATCAGTGAGGCACCTATCTCAGCGATCTGTCTATT
TCGTTCATCCATAGTTGCCTGACTCCCCGTCGTGTAGATAACTACGATACGGGAGGGCTTACCATCTGGC
CCCAGTGCTGCAATGATACCGCGAGACCCACGCTCACCGGCTCCAGATTTATCAGCAATAAACCAGCCAG
CCGGAAGGGCCGAGCGCAGAAGTGGTCCTGCAACTTTATCCGCCTCCATCCAGTCTATTAATTGTTGCCG
GGAAGCTAGAGTAAGTAGTTCGCCAGTTAATAGTTTGCGCAACGTTGTTGCCATTGCTACAGGCATCGTG
GTGTCACGCTCGTCGTTTGGTATGGCTTCATTCAGCTCCGGTTCCCAACGATCAAGGCGAGTTACATGAT
CCCCCATGTTGTGCAAAAAAGCGGTTAGCTCCTTCGGTCCTCCGATCGTTGTCAGAAGTAAGTTGGCCGC
AGTGTTATCACTCATGGTTATGGCAGCACTGCATAATTCTCTTACTGTCATGCCATCCGTAAGATGCTTT
TCTGTGACTGGTGAGTACTCAACCAAGTCATTCTGAGAATAGTGTATGCGGCGACCGAGTTGCTCTTGCC
CGGCGTCAATACGGGATAATACCGCGCCACATAGCAGAACTTTAAAAGTGCTCATCATTGGAAAACGTTC
TTCGGGGCGAAAACTCTCAAGGATCTTACCGCTGTTGAGATCCAGTTCGATGTAACCCACTCGTGCACCC
AACTGATCTTCAGCATCTTTTACTTTCACCAGCGTTTCTGGGTGAGCAAAAACAGGAAGGCAAAATGCCG
CAAAAAAGGGAATAAGGGCGACACGGAAATGTTGAATACTCATACTCTTCCTTTTTCAATATTATTGAAG
CATTTATCAGGGTTATTGTCTCATGAGCGGATACATATTTGAATGTATTTAGAAAAATAAACAAATAGGG
GTTCCGCGCACATTTCCCCGAAAAGTGCCACCTGACGTCTAAGAAACCATTATTATCATGACATTAACCT
ATAAAAATAGGCGTATCACGAGGCCCTTTCGTCTACGCGCGCGCCGGCGGCGCGCCGTCGACGGCCGGCC
GCGGCCGCG
